>Addgene plasmid #116590 | pHAGE-PIK3R1-F646S | addgene full sequence | sequence record 250631 | Addgene NGS Result
TGGAAGGGCTAATTCACTCCCAAAGAAGACAAGATATCCTTGATCTGTGGATCTACCACACACAAGGCTA
CTTCCCTGATTAGCAGAACTACACACCAGGGCCAGGGGTCAGATATCCACTGACCTTTGGATGGTGCTAC
AAGCTAGTACCAGTTGAGCCAGATAAGGTAGAAGAGGCCAATAAAGGAGAGAACACCAGCTTGTTACACC
CTGTGAGCCTGCATGGGATGGATGACCCGGAGAGAGAAGTGTTAGAGTGGAGGTTTGACAGCCGCCTAGC
ATTTCATCACGTGGCCCGAGAGCTGCATCCGGAGTACTTCAAGAACTGCTGATATCGAGCTTGCTACAAG
GGACTTTCCGCTGGGGACTTTCCAGGGAGGCGTGGCCTGGGCGGGACTGGGGAGTGGCGAGCCCTCAGAT
CCTGCATATAAGCAGCTGCTTTTTGCCTGTACTGGGTCTCTCTGGTTAGACCAGATCTGAGCCTGGGAGC
TCTCTGGCTAACTAGGGAACCCACTGCTTAAGCCTCAATAAAGCTTGCCTTGAGTGCTTCAAGTAGTGTG
TGCCCGTCTGTTGTGTGACTCTGGTAACTAGAGATCCCTCAGACCCTTTTAGTCAGTGTGGAAAATCTCT
AGCAGTGGCGCCCGAACAGGGACTTGAAAGCGAAAGGGAAACCAGAGGAGCTCTCTCGACGCAGGACTCG
GCTTGCTGAAGCGCGCACGGCAAGAGGCGAGGGGCGGCGACTGGTGAGTACGCCAAAAATTTTGACTAGC
GGAGGCTAGAAGGAGAGAGATGGGTGCGAGAGCGTCAGTATTAAGCGGGGGAGAATTAGATCGCGATGGG
AAAAAATTCGGTTAAGGCCAGGGGGAAAGAAAAAATATAAATTAAAACATATAGTATGGGCAAGCAGGGA
GCTAGAACGATTCGCAGTTAATCCTGGCCTGTTAGAAACATCAGAAGGCTGTAGACAAATACTGGGACAG
CTACAACCATCCCTTCAGACAGGATCAGAAGAACTTAGATCATTATATAATACAGTAGCAACCCTCTATT
GTGTGCATCAAAGGATAGAGATAAAAGACACCAAGGAAGCTTTAGACAAGATAGAGGAAGAGCAAAACAA
AAGTAAGACCACCGCACAGCAAGCGGCCGGCCGCTGATCTTCAGACCTGGAGGAGGAGATATGAGGGACA
ATTGGAGAAGTGAATTATATAAATATAAAGTAGTAAAAATTGAACCATTAGGAGTAGCACCCACCAAGGC
AAAGAGAAGAGTGGTGCAGAGAGAAAAAAGAGCAGTGGGAATAGGAGCTTTGTTCCTTGGGTTCTTGGGA
GCAGCAGGAAGCACTATGGGCGCAGCGTCAATGACGCTGACGGTACAGGCCAGACAATTATTGTCTGGTA
TAGTGCAGCAGCAGAACAATTTGCTGAGGGCTATTGAGGCGCAACAGCATCTGTTGCAACTCACAGTCTG
GGGCATCAAGCAGCTCCAGGCAAGAATCCTGGCTGTGGAAAGATACCTAAAGGATCAACAGCTCCTGGGG
ATTTGGGGTTGCTCTGGAAAACTCATTTGCACCACTGCTGTGCCTTGGAATGCTAGTTGGAGTAATAAAT
CTCTGGAACAGATTTGGAATCACACGACCTGGATGGAGTGGGACAGAGAAATTAACAATTACACAAGCTT
AATACACTCCTTAATTGAAGAATCGCAAAACCAGCAAGAAAAGAATGAACAAGAATTATTGGAATTAGAT
AAATGGGCAAGTTTGTGGAATTGGTTTAACATAACAAATTGGCTGTGGTATATAAAATTATTCATAATGA
TAGTAGGAGGCTTGGTAGGTTTAAGAATAGTTTTTGCTGTACTTTCTATAGTGAATAGAGTTAGGCAGGG
ATATTCACCATTATCGTTTCAGACCCACCTCCCAACCCCGAGGGGACCCGACAGGCCCGAAGGAATAGAA
GAAGAAGGTGGAGAGAGAGACAGAGACAGATCCATTCGATTAGTGAACGGATCTCGACGGTATCGCCGAA
TTCACAAATGGCAGTATTCATCCACAATTTTAAAAGAAAAGGGGGGATTGGGGGGTACAGTGCAGGGGAA
AGAATAGTAGACATAATAGCAACAGACATACAAACTAAAGAATTACAAAAACAAATTACAAAAATTCAAA
ATTTTCGGGTTTATTACAGGGACAGCAGAGATCCAGTTTGGACTAGTCGTGAGGCTCCGGTGCCCGTCAG
TGGGCAGAGCGCACATCGCCCACAGTCCCCGAGAAGTTGGGGGGAGGGGTCGGCAATTGAACCGGTGCCT
AGAGAAGGTGGCGCGGGGTAAACTGGGAAAGTGATGTCGTGTACTGGCTCCGCCTTTTTCCCGAGGGTGG
GGGAGAACCGTATATAAGTGCAGTAGTCGCCGTGAACGTTCTTTTTCGCAACGGGTTTGCCGCCAGAACA
CAGGTAAGTGCCGTGTGTGGTTCCCGCGGGCCTGGCCTCTTTACGGGTTATGGCCCTTGCGTGCCTTGAA
TTACTTCCACCTGGCTGCAGTACGTGATTCTTGATCCCGAGCTTCGGGTTGGAAGTGGGTGGGAGAGTTC
GAGGCCTTGCGCTTAAGGAGCCCCTTCGCCTCGTGCTTGAGTTGAGGCCTGGCCTGGGCGCTGGGGCCGC
CGCGTGCGAATCTGGTGGCACCTTCGCGCCTGTCTCGCTGCTTTCGATAAGTCTCTAGCCATTTAAAATT
TTTGATGACCTGCTGCGACGCTTTTTTTCTGGCAAGATAGTCTTGTAAATGCGGGCCAAGATCTGCACAC
TGGTATTTCGGTTTTTGGGGCCGCGGGCGGCGACGGGGCCCGTGCGTCCCAGCGCACATGTTCGGCGAGG
CGGGGCCTGCGAGCGCGGCCACCGAGAATCGGACGGGGGTAGTCTCAAGCTGGCCGGCCTGCTCTGGTGC
CTGGCCTCGCGCCGCCGTGTATCGCCCCGCCCTGGGCGGCAAGGCTGGCCCGGTCGGCACCAGTTGCGTG
AGCGGAAAGATGGCCGCTTCCCGGCCCTGCTGCAGGGAGCTCAAAATGGAGGACGCGGCGCTCGGGAGAG
CGGGCGGGTGAGTCACCCACACAAAGGAAAAGGGCCTTTCCGTCCTCAGCCGTCGCTTCATGTGACTCCA
CGGAGTACCGGGCGCCGTCCAGGCACCTCGATTAGTTCTCGAGCTTTTGGAGTACGTCGTCTTTAGGTTG
GGGGGAGGGGTTTTATGCGATGGAGTTTCCCCACACTGAGTGGGTGGAGACTGAAGTTAGGCCAGCTTGG
CACTTGATGTAATTCTCCTTGGAATTTGCCCTTTTTGAGTTTGGATCTTGGTTCATTCTCAAGCCTCAGA
CAGTGGTTCAAAGTTTTTTTCTTCCATTTCAGGTGTCGTGAAGCGGCCCTGCAGATATCAACAAGTTTGT
ACAAAAAAGTTGGCATGGTTTACCCATACGATGTTCCAGATTACGCTAGTGCTGAGGGGTACCAGTACAG
AGCGCTGTATGATTATAAAAAGGAAAGAGAAGAAGATATTGACTTGCACTTGGGTGACATATTGACTGTG
AATAAAGGGTCCTTAGTAGCTCTTGGATTCAGTGATGGACAGGAAGCCAGGCCTGAAGAAATTGGCTGGT
TAAATGGCTATAATGAAACCACAGGGGAAAGGGGGGACTTTCCGGGAACTTATGTAGAATATATTGGAAG
GAAAAAAATCTCGCCTCCCACACCAAAGCCCCGGCCACCTCGGCCTCTTCCTGTTGCACCAGGTTCTTCG
AAAACTGAAGCAGATGTTGAACAACAAGCTTTGACTCTCCCGGATCTTGCAGAGCAGTTTGCCCCTCCTG
ACATTGCCCCGCCTCTTCTTATCAAGCTCGTGGAAGCCATTGAAAAGAAAGGTCTGGAATGTTCAACTCT
ATACAGAACACAGAGCTCCAGCAACCTGGCAGAATTACGACAGCTTCTTGATTGTGATACACCCTCCGTG
GACTTGGAAATGATCGATGTGCACGTTTTGGCTGACGCTTTCAAACGCTATCTCCTGGACTTACCAAATC
CTGTCATTCCAGCAGCCGTTTACAGTGAAATGATTTCTTTAGCTCCAGAAGTACAAAGCTCCGAAGAATA
TATTCAGCTATTGAAGAAGCTTATTAGGTCGCCTAGCATACCTCATCAGTATTGGCTTACGCTTCAGTAT
TTGTTAAAACATTTCTTCAAGCTCTCTCAAACCTCCAGCAAAAATCTGTTGAATGCAAGAGTACTCTCTG
AAATTTTCAGCCCTATGCTTTTCAGATTCTCAGCAGCCAGCTCTGATAATACTGAAAACCTCATAAAAGT
TATAGAAATTTTAATCTCAACTGAATGGAATGAACGACAGCCTGCACCAGCACTGCCTCCTAAACCACCA
AAACCTACTACTGTAGCCAACAACGGTATGAATAACAATATGTCCTTACAAGATGCTGAATGGTACTGGG
GAGATATCTCGAGGGAAGAAGTGAATGAAAAACTTCGAGATACAGCAGACGGGACCTTTTTGGTACGAGA
TGCGTCTACTAAAATGCATGGTGATTATACTCTTACACTAAGGAAAGGGGGAAATAACAAATTAATCAAA
ATATTTCATCGAGATGGGAAATATGGCTTCTCTGACCCATTAACCTTCAGTTCTGTGGTTGAATTAATAA
ACCACTACCGGAATGAATCTCTAGCTCAGTATAATCCCAAATTGGATGTGAAATTACTTTATCCAGTATC
CAAATACCAACAGGATCAAGTTGTCAAAGAAGATAATATTGAAGCTGTAGGGAAAAAATTACATGAATAT
AACACTCAGTTTCAAGAAAAAAGTCGAGAATATGATAGATTATATGAAGAATATACCCGCACATCCCAGG
AAATCCAAATGAAAAGGACAGCTATTGAAGCATTTAATGAAACCATAAAAATATTTGAAGAACAGTGCCA
GACCCAAGAGCGGTACAGCAAAGAATACATAGAAAAGTTTAAACGTGAAGGCAATGAGAAAGAAATACAA
AGGATTATGCATAATTATGATAAGTTGAAGTCTCGAATCAGTGAAATTATTGACAGTAGAAGAAGATTGG
AAGAAGACTTGAAGAAGCAGGCAGCTGAGTATCGAGAAATTGACAAACGTATGAACAGCATTAAACCAGA
CCTTATCCAGCTGAGAAAGACGAGAGACCAATACTTGATGTGGTTGACTCAAAAAGGTGTTCGGCAAAAG
AAGTTGAACGAGTGGTTGGGCAATGAAAACACTGAAGACCAATATTCACTGGTGGAAGATGATGAAGATT
TGCCCCATCATGATGAGAAGACATGGAATGTTGGAAGCAGCAACCGAAACAAAGCTGAAAACCTGTTGCG
AGGGAAGCGAGATGGCACTTCTCTTGTCCGGGAGAGCAGTAAACAGGGCTGCTATGCCTGCTCTGTAGTG
GTGGACGGCGAAGTAAAGCATTGTGTCATAAACAAAACAGCAACTGGCTATGGCTTTGCCGAGCCCTATA
ACTTGTACAGCTCTCTGAAAGAACTGGTGCTACATTACCAACACACCTCCCTTGTGCAGCACAACGACTC
CCTCAATGTCACACTAGCCTACCCAGTATATGCACAGCAGAGGCGATGCCCAACTTTCTTGTACAAAGTG
GTTGATATCCAGCACAGTGGCGGCCGCTCGAGTCTAGAGGGCCCGCGGTTCGAAGGTAAGCCTATCCCTA
ACCCTCTCCTCGGTCTCGATTCTACGCGTACCGGTTAGTAATGAGATCCCTCCCCCCCCCCTAACGTTAC
TGGCCGAAGCCGCTTGGAATAAGGCCGGTGTGCGTTTGTCTATATGTTATTTTCCACCATATTGCCGTCT
TTTGGCAATGTGAGGGCCCGGAAACCTGGCCCTGTCTTCTTGACGAGCATTCCTAGGGGTCTTTCCCCTC
TCGCCAAAGGAATGCAAGGTCTGTTGAATGTCGTGAAGGAAGCAGTTCCTCTGGAAGCTTCTTGAAGACA
AACAACGTCTGTAGCGACCCTTTGCAGGCAGCGGAACCCCCCACCTGGCGACAGGTGCCTCTGCGGCCAA
AAGCCACGTGTATAAGATACACCTGCAAAGGCGGCACAACCCCAGTGCCACGTTGTGAGTTGGATAGTTG
TGGAAAGAGTCAAATGGCTCTCCTCAAGCGTATTCAACAAGGGGCTGAAGGATGCCCAGAAGGTACCCCA
TTGTATGGGATCTGATCTGGGGCCTCGGTGCACATGCTTTACATGTGTTTAGTCGAGGTTAAAAAAACGT
CTAGGCCCCCCGAACCACGGGGACGTGGTTTTCCTTTGAAAAACACGATGATAATATGGCCACACATATG
GTGAGCAAGGGCGAGGAGCTGTTCACCGGGGTGGTGCCCATCCTGGTCGAGCTGGACGGCGACGTAAACG
GCCACAAGTTCAGCGTGTCCGGCGAGGGCGAGGGCGATGCCACCTACGGCAAGCTGACCCTGAAGTTCAT
CTGCACCACCGGCAAGCTGCCCGTGCCCTGGCCCACCCTCGTGACCACCCTGACCTACGGCGTGCAGTGC
TTCAGCCGCTACCCCGACCACATGAAGCAGCACGACTTCTTCAAGTCCGCCATGCCCGAAGGCTACGTCC
AGGAGCGCACCATCTTCTTCAAGGACGACGGCAACTACAAGACCCGCGCCGAGGTGAAGTTCGAGGGCGA
CACCCTGGTGAACCGCATCGAGCTGAAGGGCATCGACTTCAAGGAGGACGGCAACATCCTGGGGCACAAG
CTGGAGTACAACTACAACAGCCACAACGTCTATATCATGGCCGACAAGCAGAAGAACGGCATCAAGGTGA
ACTTCAAGATCCGCCACAACATCGAGGACGGCAGCGTGCAGCTCGCCGACCACTACCAGCAGAACACCCC
CATCGGCGACGGCCCCGTGCTGCTGCCCGACAACCACTACCTGAGCACCCAGTCCGCCCTGAGCAAAGAC
CCCAACGAGAAGCGCGATCACATGGTCCTGCTGGAGTTCGTGACCGCCGCCGGGATCACTCTCGGCATGG
ACGAGCTGTACAAGTAAATCGATAGATCCTAATCAACCTCTGGATTACAAAATTTGTGAAAGATTGACTG
GTATTCTTAACTATGTTGCTCCTTTTACGCTATGTGGATACGCTGCTTTAATGCCTTTGTATCATGCTAT
TGCTTCCCGTATGGCTTTCATTTTCTCCTCCTTGTATAAATCCTGGTTGCTGTCTCTTTATGAGGAGTTG
TGGCCCGTTGTCAGGCAACGTGGCGTGGTGTGCACTGTGTTTGCTGACGCAACCCCCACTGGTTGGGGCA
TTGCCACCACCTGTCAGCTCCTTTCCGGGACTTTCGCTTTCCCCCTCCCTATTGCCACGGCGGAACTCAT
CGCCGCCTGCCTTGCCCGCTGCTGGACAGGGGCTCGGCTGTTGGGCACTGACAATTCCGTGGTGTTGTCG
GGGAAATCATCGTCCTTTCCTTGGCTGCTCGCCTGTGTTGCCACCTGGATTCTGCGCGGGACGTCCTTCT
GCTACGTCCCTTCGGCCCTCAATCCAGCGGACCTTCCTTCCCGCGGCCTGCTGCCGGCTCTGCGGCCTCT
TCCGCGTCTTCGCCTTCGCCCTCAGACGAGTCGGATCTCCCTTTGGGCCGCCTCCCCGCCTGAGATCCTT
TAAGACCAATGACTTACAAGGCAGCTGTAGATCTTAGCCACTTTTTAAAAGAAAAGGGGGGACTGGAAGG
GCTAATTCACTCCCAACGAAGACAAGATCTGCTTTTTGCTTGTACTGGGTCTCTCTGGTTAGACCAGATC
TGAGCCTGGGAGCTCTCTGGCTAACTAGGGAACCCACTGCTTAAGCCTCAATAAAGCTTGCCTTGAGTGC
TTCAAGTAGTGTGTGCCCGTCTGTTGTGTGACTCTGGTAACTAGAGATCCCTCAGACCCTTTTAGTCAGT
GTGGAAAATCTCTAGCAGTAGTAGTTCATGTCATCTTATTATTCAGTATTTATAACTTGCAAAGAAATGA
ATATCAGAGAGTGAGAGGCCCGGGTTAATTAAGGAAAGGGCTAGATCATTCTTGAAGACGAAAGGGCCTC
GTGATACGCCTATTTTTATAGGTTAATGTCATGATAATAATGGTTTCTTAGACGTCAGGTGGCACTTTTC
GGGGAAATGTGCGCGGAACCCCTATTTGTTTATTTTTCTAAATACATTCAAATATGTATCCGCTCATGAG
ACAATAACCCTGATAAATGCTTCAATAATATTGAAAAAGGAAGAGTATGAGTATTCAACATTTCCGTGTC
GCCCTTATTCCCTTTTTTGCGGCATTTTGCCTTCCTGTTTTTGCTCACCCAGAAACGCTGGTGAAAGTAA
AAGATGCTGAAGATCAGTTGGGTGCACGAGTGGGTTACATCGAACTGGATCTCAACAGCGGTAAGATCCT
TGAGAGTTTTCGCCCCGAAGAACGTTTTCCAATGATGAGCACTTTTAAAGTTCTGCTATGTGGCGCGGTA
TTATCCCGTGTTGACGCCGGGCAAGAGCAACTCGGTCGCCGCATACACTATTCTCAGAATGACTTGGTTG
AGTACTCACCAGTCACAGAAAAGCATCTTACGGATGGCATGACAGTAAGAGAATTATGCAGTGCTGCCAT
AACCATGAGTGATAACACTGCGGCCAACTTACTTCTGACAACGATCGGAGGACCGAAGGAGCTAACCGCT
TTTTTGCACAACATGGGGGATCATGTAACTCGCCTTGATCGTTGGGAACCGGAGCTGAATGAAGCCATAC
CAAACGACGAGCGTGACACCACGATGCCTGTAGCAATGGCAACAACGTTGCGCAAACTATTAACTGGCGA
ACTACTTACTCTAGCTTCCCGGCAACAATTAATAGACTGGATGGAGGCGGATAAAGTTGCAGGACCACTT
CTGCGCTCGGCCCTTCCGGCTGGCTGGTTTATTGCTGATAAATCTGGAGCCGGTGAGCGTGGGTCTCGCG
GTATCATTGCAGCACTGGGGCCAGATGGTAAGCCCTCCCGTATCGTAGTTATCTACACGACGGGGAGTCA
GGCAACTATGGATGAACGAAATAGACAGATCGCTGAGATAGGTGCCTCACTGATTAAGCATTGGTAACTG
TCAGACCAAGTTTACTCATATATACTTTAGATTGATTTAAAACTTCATTTTTAATTTAAAAGGATCTAGG
TGAAGATCCTTTTTGATAATCTCATGACCAAAATCCCTTAACGTGAGTTTTCGTTCCACTGAGCGTCAGA
CCCCGTAGAAAAGATCAAAGGATCTTCTTGAGATCCTTTTTTTCTGCGCGTAATCTGCTGCTTGCAAACA
AAAAAACCACCGCTACCAGCGGTGGTTTGTTTGCCGGATCAAGAGCTACCAACTCTTTTTCCGAAGGTAA
CTGGCTTCAGCAGAGCGCAGATACCAAATACTGTTCTTCTAGTGTAGCCGTAGTTAGGCCACCACTTCAA
GAACTCTGTAGCACCGCCTACATACCTCGCTCTGCTAATCCTGTTACCAGTGGCTGCTGCCAGTGGCGAT
AAGTCGTGTCTTACCGGGTTGGACTCAAGACGATAGTTACCGGATAAGGCGCAGCGGTCGGGCTGAACGG
GGGGTTCGTGCACACAGCCCAGCTTGGAGCGAACGACCTACACCGAACTGAGATACCTACAGCGTGAGCT
ATGAGAAAGCGCCACGCTTCCCGAAGGGAGAAAGGCGGACAGGTATCCGGTAAGCGGCAGGGTCGGAACA
GGAGAGCGCACGAGGGAGCTTCCAGGGGGAAACGCCTGGTATCTTTATAGTCCTGTCGGGTTTCGCCACC
TCTGACTTGAGCGTCGATTTTTGTGATGCTCGTCAGGGGGGCGGAGCCTATGGAAAAACGCCAGCAACGC
GGCCTTTTTACGGTTCCTGGCCTTTTGCTGGCCTTTTGCTCACATGTTCTTTCCTGCGTTATCCCCTGAT
TCTGTGGATAACCGTATTACCGCCTTTGAGTGAGCTGATACCGCTCGCCGCAGCCGAACGACCGAGCGCA
GCGAGTCAGTGAGCGAGGAAGCGGAAGAGCGCCCAATACGCAAACCGCCTCTCCCCGCGCGTTGGCCGAT
TCATTAATGCAGCAAGCTCATGGCTGACTAATTTTTTTTATTTATGCAGAGGCCGAGGCCGCCTCGGCCT
CTGAGCTATTCCAGAAGTAGTGAGGAGGCTTTTTTGGAGGCCTAGGCTTTTGCAAAAAGCTCCCCGTGGC
ACGACAGGTTTCCCGACTGGAAAGCGGGCAGTGAGCGCAACGCAATTAATGTGAGTTAGCTCACTCATTA
GGCACCCCAGGCTTTACACTTTATGCTTCCGGCTCGTATGTTGTGTGGAATTGTGAGCGGATAACAATTT
CACACAGGAAACAGCTATGACATGATTACGAATTTCACAAATAAAGCATTTTTTTCACTGCATTCTAGTT
GTGGTTTGTCCAAACTCATCAATGTATCTTATCATGTCTGGATCAACTGGATAACTCAAGCTAACCAAAA
TCATCCCAAACTTCCCACCCCATACCCTATTACCACTGCCAATTACCTGTGGTTTCATTTACTCTAAACC
TGTGATTCCTCTGAATTATTTTCATTTTAAAGAAATTGTATTTGTTAAATATGTACTACAAACTTAGTAG
T
Features (pLannotate 1.2.2; 28 found; start..end, strand, type, name):
    377..634     +  LTR            5' LTR (truncated): truncated 5' long terminal repeat (LTR) from HIV-1
    681..806     +  misc_feature   HIV-1 Ψ: packaging signal of human immunodeficiency virus type 1
    790..1128    +  CDS            HIV-1 gag (fragment): gag protein from human immunodeficiency virus 1; gag
   1303..1536    +  misc_feature   RRE: The Rev response element (RRE) of HIV-1 allows for Rev-dependent mRNA export from the nucleus to the cytoplasm.
   1913..2013    +  CDS            Rev (fragment): human immunodeficiency virus 1 (HIV-1) Rev protein; rev; enhances nuclear export of unspliced and incompletely spliced viral mRNAs
   2058..2175    +  misc_feature   cPPT/CTS: central polypurine tract and central termination sequence of HIV-1
   2223..3401    +  promoter       EF-1α promoter: strong constitutive promoter for human elongation factor EF-1α
   3422..3439    +  protein_bind   attB1 (fragment): mutant version of attB; core recombination site for the Gateway® BP reaction BP Clonase™
   3451..3477    +  CDS            3xHA (fragment): three tandem HA epitope tags
   3478..5646    +  CDS            PIK3R1: P85A_HUMAN - Also known as GRB1. Experimental evidence at protein level: Swiss-Prot protein existence level 1. Binds to activated (phosphorylated) protein-Tyr kinases, through its SH2 domain, and acts as an adapter, mediating the association of the p110 catalytic unit to the plasma membrane. Necessary for the insulin-stimulated increase in glucose uptake and glycogen synthesis in insulin-sensitive tissues. Plays an important role in signaling in response to FGFR1, FGFR2, FGFR3, FGFR4, KITLG/SCF, KIT, PDGFRA and PDGFRB. Likewise, plays a role in ITGB2 signaling (PubMed:17626883, PubMed:19805105
   5649..5672    -  protein_bind   attB2: mutant version of attB; recombination site for the Gateway® BP reaction BP Clonase™
   5725..5766    +  CDS            V5 tag: epitope tag from simian virus 5
   5892..6354    +  misc_feature   IRES: internal ribosome entry site (IRES) of the encephalomyocarditis virus (EMCV)
   6368..7087    +  CDS            EGFP: the original enhanced GFP (Yang et al., 1996) mammalian codon-optimized
   7101..7689    +  misc_feature   WPRE: woodchuck hepatitis virus posttranscriptional regulatory element
   7697..7762    +  CDS            nef (fragment): NEF_HV1Z2 - Experimental evidence at protein level: Swiss-Prot protein existence level 1. Extracellular Nef protein targets CD4(+) T-lymphocytes for apoptosis by interacting with CXCR4 surface receptors. From Human immunodeficiency virus type 1 group M subtype D (isolate Z2/CDC-Z34) (HIV-1).
   7764..7997    +  LTR            3' LTR (ΔU3): self-inactivating 3' long terminal repeat (LTR) from HIV-1
   8202..8306    +  promoter       AmpR promoter: bla
   8307..9167    +  CDS            AmpR: β-lactamase; bla; confers resistance to ampicillin, carbenicillin, and related antibiotics
   9338..9926    +  rep_origin     ori: high-copy-number ColE1/pMB1/pBR322/pUC origin of replication
  10109..10163   +  CDS            lacI (fragment): lac repressor; lacI; The lac repressor binds to the lac operator to inhibit transcription in E. coli. This inhibition can be relieved by adding lactose or isopropyl-β-D-thiogalactopyranoside (IPTG).
  10169..10262   +  rep_origin     SV40 ori (fragment): SV40 origin of replication
  10287..10324   +  CDS            lacI (fragment): lac repressor; lacI; The lac repressor binds to the lac operator to inhibit transcription in E. coli. This inhibition can be relieved by adding lactose or isopropyl-β-D-thiogalactopyranoside (IPTG).
  10337..10358   +  protein_bind   CAP binding site: CAP binding activates transcription in the presence of cAMP. E. coli catabolite activator protein
  10373..10403   +  promoter       lac promoter: promoter for the E. coli lac operon
  10407..10429   +  protein_bind   lac operator (fragment): The lac repressor binds to the lac operator to inhibit transcription in E. coli. This inhibition can be relieved by adding lactose or isopropyl-β-D-thiogalactopyranoside (IPTG). lac repressor encoded by lacI
  10461..10544   +  polyA_signal   SV40 poly(A) signal (fragment): SV40 polyadenylation signal
  10711..329     +  CDS            nef (fragment) (across the origin): NEF_HV1BR - Experimental evidence at protein level: Swiss-Prot protein existence level 1. Extracellular Nef protein targets CD4(+) T-lymphocytes for apoptosis by interacting with CXCR4 surface receptors (PubMed:14990729). From Human immunodeficiency virus type 1 group M subtype B (isolate BRU/LAI) (HIV-1).
