[The description below was written by a language model from this plasmid's Addgene catalogue record and pLannotate feature annotations shown in this document.]
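Description:
pHAGE-PIK3R1-F646S is an HIV-1-based lentiviral expression plasmid built on the pHAGE backbone and carrying human PIK3R1, the p85α regulatory subunit of PI3-kinase, with the F646S substitution. It is propagated in E. coli through a high-copy ColE1/pUC-type origin with ampicillin selection (β-lactamase under its own promoter). The viral portion contains a truncated 5' LTR, the Ψ packaging signal with an adjoining gag fragment, the Rev response element for Rev-dependent nuclear export of the genomic RNA, the cPPT/CTS element, and a ΔU3 self-inactivating 3' LTR, so that the integrated provirus lacks LTR promoter activity and expression depends on the internal promoter. Small fragments of nef, lac regulatory sequence, SV40 origin and SV40 poly(A) signal are annotated as backbone remnants.

The payload is driven by the constitutive human EF-1α promoter. The PIK3R1 open reading frame was introduced by Gateway recombination and sits between attB1 and attB2 sites. A short HA-tag fragment is annotated immediately upstream of the coding sequence, and a V5 epitope lies downstream of attB2; the record does not state whether the V5 tag is read in frame with the insert. An EMCV IRES followed by EGFP allows the fluorescent reporter to be translated from the same transcript, marking transduced cells, and a WPRE enhances transcript expression. No mammalian drug-selection marker is annotated. The construct comes from a collection made for systematic functional annotation of somatic cancer mutations. It is suited to stable expression of this p85α variant in mammalian cells to assess its effect on signalling or cell behaviour.
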