Addgene plasmid #116590: pHAGE-PIK3R1-F646S
Purpose: Lentiviral expression of PIK3R1 F646S
Depositing lab: Gordon Mills & Kenneth Scott. Depositing organization: Baylor College of Medicine. Publication: Systematic Functional Annotation of Somatic Mutations in Cancer. Ng PK, Li J, Jeong KJ, Shao S, Chen H, Tsang YH, Sengupta S, Wang Z, Bhavana VH, Tran R, Soewito S, Minussi DC, Moreno D, Kong K, Dogruluk T, Lu H, Gao J, Tokheim C, Zhou DC, Johnson AM, Zeng J, Ip CKM, Ju Z, Wester M, Yu S, Li Y, Vellano CP, Schultz N, Karchin R, Ding L, Lu Y, Cheung LWT, Chen K, Shaw KR, Meric-Bernstam F, Scott KL, Yi S, Sahni N, Liang H, Mills GB. Cancer Cell. 2018 Mar 12;33(3):450-462.e10. doi: 10.1016/j.ccell.2018.01.021. PubMed 29533785.
Backbone
  Vector backbone: pHAGE
  Vector type: Lentiviral
Growth in bacteria
  Bacterial resistance: Ampicillin, 100 μg/mL
  Growth temperature: 37°C
  Growth strain: Stbl3
  Copy number: High Copy
Gene/Insert
  Gene/Insert name: PIK3R1
  Species: H. sapiens (human)
  Mutation: F646S
  Entrez Gene: PIK3R1 (a.k.a. AGM7, GRB1, IMD36, p85, p85-ALPHA, p85alpha)
  Cloning method: Gateway Cloning
Terms and licenses: Academic/Nonprofit Terms; Industry Terms: Not Available to Industry
How to cite: pHAGE-PIK3R1-F646S was a gift from Gordon Mills & Kenneth Scott (Addgene plasmid # 116590 ; http://n2t.net/addgene:116590 ; RRID:Addgene_116590)
