>Addgene plasmid #116590 | pHAGE-PIK3R1-F646S | depositor partial sequence | sequence record 219465 | insert
ATGAGTGCTGAGGGGTACCAGTACAGAGCGCTGTATGATTATAAAAAGGAAAGAGAAGAAGATATTGACT
TGCACTTGGGTGACATATTGACTGTGAATAAAGGGTCCTTAGTAGCTCTTGGATTCAGTGATGGACAGGA
AGCCAGGCCTGAAGAAATTGGCTGGTTAAATGGCTATAATGAAACCACAGGGGAAAGGGGGGACTTTCCG
GGAACTTATGTAGAATATATTGGAAGGAAAAAAATCTCGCCTCCCACACCAAAGCCCCGGCCACCTCGGC
CTCTTCCTGTTGCACCAGGTTCTTCGAAAACTGAAGCAGATGTTGAACAACAAGCTTTGACTCTCCCGGA
TCTTGCAGAGCAGTTTGCCCCTCCTGACATTGCCCCGCCTCTTCTTATCAAGCTCGTGGAAGCCATTGAA
AAGAAAGGTCTGGAATGTTCAACTCTATACAGAACACAGAGCTCCAGCAACCTGGCAGAATTACGACAGC
TTCTTGATTGTGATACACCCTCCGTGGACTTGGAAATGATCGATGTGCACGTTTTGGCTGACGCTTTCAA
ACGCTATCTCCTGGACTTACCAAATCCTGTCATTCCAGCAGCCGTTTACAGTGAAATGATTTCTTTAGCT
CCAGAAGTACAAAGCTCCGAAGAATATATTCAGCTATTGAAGAAGCTTATTAGGTCGCCTAGCATACCTC
ATCAGTATTGGCTTACGCTTCAGTATTTGTTAAAACATTTCTTCAAGCTCTCTCAAACCTCCAGCAAAAA
TCTGTTGAATGCAAGAGTACTCTCTGAAATTTTCAGCCCTATGCTTTTCAGATTCTCAGCAGCCAGCTCT
GATAATACTGAAAACCTCATAAAAGTTATAGAAATTTTAATCTCAACTGAATGGAATGAACGACAGCCTG
CACCAGCACTGCCTCCTAAACCACCAAAACCTACTACTGTAGCCAACAACGGTATGAATAACAATATGTC
CTTACAAGATGCTGAATGGTACTGGGGAGATATCTCGAGGGAAGAAGTGAATGAAAAACTTCGAGATACA
GCAGACGGGACCTTTTTGGTACGAGATGCGTCTACTAAAATGCATGGTGATTATACTCTTACACTAAGGA
AAGGGGGAAATAACAAATTAATCAAAATATTTCATCGAGATGGGAAATATGGCTTCTCTGACCCATTAAC
CTTCAGTTCTGTGGTTGAATTAATAAACCACTACCGGAATGAATCTCTAGCTCAGTATAATCCCAAATTG
GATGTGAAATTACTTTATCCAGTATCCAAATACCAACAGGATCAAGTTGTCAAAGAAGATAATATTGAAG
CTGTAGGGAAAAAATTACATGAATATAACACTCAGTTTCAAGAAAAAAGTCGAGAATATGATAGATTATA
TGAAGAATATACCCGCACATCCCAGGAAATCCAAATGAAAAGGACAGCTATTGAAGCATTTAATGAAACC
ATAAAAATATTTGAAGAACAGTGCCAGACCCAAGAGCGGTACAGCAAAGAATACATAGAAAAGTTTAAAC
GTGAAGGCAATGAGAAAGAAATACAAAGGATTATGCATAATTATGATAAGTTGAAGTCTCGAATCAGTGA
AATTATTGACAGTAGAAGAAGATTGGAAGAAGACTTGAAGAAGCAGGCAGCTGAGTATCGAGAAATTGAC
AAACGTATGAACAGCATTAAACCAGACCTTATCCAGCTGAGAAAGACGAGAGACCAATACTTGATGTGGT
TGACTCAAAAAGGTGTTCGGCAAAAGAAGTTGAACGAGTGGTTGGGCAATGAAAACACTGAAGACCAATA
TTCACTGGTGGAAGATGATGAAGATTTGCCCCATCATGATGAGAAGACATGGAATGTTGGAAGCAGCAAC
CGAAACAAAGCTGAAAACCTGTTGCGAGGGAAGCGAGATGGCACTTCTCTTGTCCGGGAGAGCAGTAAAC
AGGGCTGCTATGCCTGCTCTGTAGTGGTGGACGGCGAAGTAAAGCATTGTGTCATAAACAAAACAGCAAC
TGGCTATGGCTTTGCCGAGCCCTATAACTTGTACAGCTCTCTGAAAGAACTGGTGCTACATTACCAACAC
ACCTCCCTTGTGCAGCACAACGACTCCCTCAATGTCACACTAGCCTACCCAGTATATGCACAGCAGAGGC
GATG
